>Addgene plasmid #177650 | PIG-Myc | addgene full sequence | sequence record 349027 | Addgene NGS Result
CGGGCTCAGGGGCGGGGCGGGCGCCCGAAGGTCCTCCGGAGGCCCGGCATTCTGCACGCTTCAAAAGCGC
ACGTCTGCCGCGCTGTTCTCCTCTTCCTCATCTCCGGGCCTTTCGACCTGCAGCCCAAGCTTACCATGAC
CGAGTACAAGCCCACGGTGCGCCTCGCCACCCGCGACGACGTCCCCAGGGCCGTACGCACCCTCGCCGCC
GCGTTCGCCGACTACCCCGCCACGCGCCACACCGTCGATCCGGACCGCCACATCGAGCGGGTCACCGAGC
TGCAAGAACTCTTCCTCACGCGCGTCGGGCTCGACATCGGCAAGGTGTGGGTCGCGGACGACGGCGCCGC
GGTGGCGGTCTGGACCACGCCGGAGAGCGTCGAAGCGGGGGCGGTGTTCGCCGAGATCGGCCCGCGCATG
GCCGAGTTGAGCGGTTCCCGGCTGGCCGCGCAGCAACAGATGGAAGGCCTCCTGGCGCCGCACCGGCCCA
AGGAGCCCGCGTGGTTCCTGGCCACCGTCGGCGTCTCGCCCGACCACCAGGGCAAGGGTCTGGGCAGCGC
CGTCGTGCTCCCCGGAGTGGAGGCGGCCGAGCGCGCCGGGGTGCCCGCCTTCCTGGAGACCTCCGCGCCC
CGCAACCTCCCCTTCTACGAGCGGCTCGGCTTCACCGTCACCGCCGACGTCGAGGTGCCCGAAGGACCGC
GCACCTGGTGCATGACCCGCAAGCCCGGTGCCTGACGCCCGCCCCACGACCCGCAGCGCCCGACCGAAAG
GAGCGCACGACCCCATGCATCCAATTCCGCCCCCCCCCCCTAACGTTACTGGCCGAAGCCGCTTGGAATA
AGGCCGGTGTGCGTTTGTCTATATGTTATTTTCCACCATATTGCCGTCTTTTGGCAATGTGAGGGCCCGG
AAACCTGGCCCTGTCTTCTTGACGAGCATTCCTAGGGGTCTTTCCCCTCTCGCCAAAGGAATGCAAGGTC
TGTTGAATGTCGTGAAGGAAGCAGTTCCTCTGGAAGCTTCTTGAAGACAAACAACGTCTGTAGCGACCCT
TTGCAGGCAGCGGAACCCCCCACCTGGCGACAGGTGCCTCTGCGGCCAAAAGCCACGTGTATAAGATACA
CCTGCAAAGGCGGCACAACCCCAGTGCCACGTTGTGAGTTGGATAGTTGTGGAAAGAGTCAAATGGCTCT
CCTCAAGCGTATTCAACAAGGGGCTGAAGGATGCCCAGAAGGTACCCCATTGTATGGGATCTGATCTGGG
GCCTCGGTGCACATGCTTTACATGTGTTTAGTCGAGGTTAAAAAAACGTCTAGGCCCCCCGAACCACGGG
GACGTGGTTTTCCTTTGAAAAACACGATGATAATATGGCCACAACCATGGTGAGCAAGGGCGAGGAGCTG
TTCACCGGGGTGGTGCCCATCCTGGTCGAGCTGGACGGCGACGTAAACGGCCACAAGTTCAGCGTGTCTG
GCGAGGGCGAGGGCGATGCCACCTACGGCAAGCTGACCCTGAAGTTCATCTGCACCACCGGCAAGCTGCC
CGTGCCCTGGCCCACCCTCGTGACCACCCTGACCTACGGCGTGCAGTGCTTCAGCCGCTACCCCGACCAC
ATGAAGCAGCACGACTTCTTCAAGTCCGCCATGCCCGAAGGCTACGTCCAGGAGCGCACCATCTTCTTCA
AGGACGACGGCAACTACAAGACCCGCGCCGAGGTGAAGTTCGAGGGCGACACCCTGGTGAACCGCATCGA
GCTGAAGGGCATCGACTTCAAGGAGGACGGCAACATCCTGGGGCACAAGCTGGAGTACAACTACAACAGC
CACAACGTCTATATCATGGCCGACAAGCAGAAGAACGGCATCAAGGCGAACTTCAAGATCCGCCACAACA
TCGAGGACGGCAGCGTGCAGCTCGCCGACCACTACCAGCAGAACACCCCCATCGGCGACGGCCCCGTGCT
GCTGCCCGACAACCACTACCTGAGCACCCAGTCCGCCCTGAGCAAAGACCCCAACGAGAAGCGCGATCAC
ATGGTCCTGCTGGAGTTCGTGACCGCCGCCGGGATCACTCTCGGCATGGACGAGCTGTACAAGTAATGAA
TTAATTAAGAATTATCAAGCTTATCGATACCGTCGACCTGCAGCCAAGCTTATCGATAAAATAAAAGATT
TTATTTAGTCTCCAGAAAAAGGGGGGAATGAAAGACCCCACCTGTAGGTTTGGCAAGCTAGCTTAAGTAA
CGCCATTTTGCAAGGCATGGAAAATACATAACTGAGAATAGAGAAGTTCAGATCAAGGTTAGGAACAGAG
AGACAGCAGAATATGGGCCAAACAGGATATCTGTGGTAAGCAGTTCCTGCCCCGGCTCAGGGCCAAGAAC
AGATGGTCCCCAGATGCGGTCCCGCCCTCAGCAGTTTCTAGAGAACCATCAGATGTTTCCAGGGTGCCCC
AAGGACCTGAAATGACCCTGTGCCTTATTTGAACTAACCAATCAGTTCGCTTCTCGCTTCTGTTCGCGCG
CTTCTGCTCCCCGAGCTCAATAAAAGAGCCCACAACCCCTCACTCGGCGCGCCAGTCCTCCGATAGACTG
CGTCGCCCGGGTACCCGTGTATCCAATAAACCCTCTTGCAGTTGCATCCGACTTGTGGTCTCGCTGTTCC
TTGGGAGGGTCTCCTCTGAGTGATTGACTACCCGTCAGCGGGGGTCTTTCATGGGTAACAGTTTCTTGAA
GTTGGAGAACAACATTCTGAGGGTAGGAGTCGAATATTAAGTAATCCTGACTCAATTAGCCACTGTTTTG
AATCCACATACTCCAATACTCCTGAAATAGTTCATTATGGACAGCGCAGAAAGAGCTGGGGAGAATTGTG
AAATTGTTATCCGCTCACAATTCCACACAACATACGAGCCGGAAGCATAAAGTGTAAAGCCTGGGGTGCC
TAATGAGTGAGCTAACTCACATTAATTGCGTTGCGCTCACTGCCCGCTTTCCAGTCGGGAAACCTGTCGT
GCCAGCTGCATTAATGAATCGGCCAACGCGCGGGGAGAGGCGGTTTGCGTATTGGGCGCTCTTCCGCTTC
CTCGCTCACTGACTCGCTGCGCTCGGTCGTTCGGCTGCGGCGAGCGGTATCAGCTCACTCAAAGGCGGTA
ATACGGTTATCCACAGAATCAGGGGATAACGCAGGAAAGAACATGTGAGCAAAAGGCCAGCAAAAGGCCA
GGAACCGTAAAAAGGCCGCGTTGCTGGCGTTTTTCCATAGGCTCCGCCCCCCTGACGAGCATCACAAAAA
TCGACGCTCAAGTCAGAGGTGGCGAAACCCGACAGGACTATAAAGATACCAGGCGTTTCCCCCTGGAAGC
TCCCTCGTGCGCTCTCCTGTTCCGACCCTGCCGCTTACCGGATACCTGTCCGCCTTTCTCCCTTCGGGAA
GCGTGGCGCTTTCTCATAGCTCACGCTGTAGGTATCTCAGTTCGGTGTAGGTCGTTCGCTCCAAGCTGGG
CTGTGTGCACGAACCCCCCGTTCAGCCCGACCGCTGCGCCTTATCCGGTAACTATCGTCTTGAGTCCAAC
CCGGTAAGACACGACTTATCGCCACTGGCAGCAGCCACTGGTAACAGGATTAGCAGAGCGAGGTATGTAG
GCGGTGCTACAGAGTTCTTGAAGTGGTGGCCTAACTACGGCTACACTAGAAGAACAGTATTTGGTATCTG
CGCTCTGCTGAAGCCAGTTACCTTCGGAAAAAGAGTTGGTAGCTCTTGATCCGGCAAACAAACCACCGCT
GGTAGCGGTGGTTTTTTTGTTTGCAAGCAGCAGATTACGCGCAGAAAAAAAGGATCTCAAGAAGATCCTT
TGATCTTTTCTACGGGGTCTGACGCTCAGTGGAACGAAAACTCACGTTAAGGGATTTTGGTCATGAGATT
ATCAAAAAGGATCTTCACCTAGATCCTTTTAAATTAAAAATGAAGTTTTAAATCAATCTAAAGTATATAT
GAGTAAACTTGGTCTGACAGTTACCAATGCTTAATCAGTGAGGCACCTATCTCAGCGATCTGTCTATTTC
GTTCATCCATAGTTGCCTGACTCCCCGTCGTGTAGATAACTACGATACGGGAGGGCTTACCATCTGGCCC
CAGTGCTGCAATGATACCGCGAGACCCACGCTCACCGGCTCCAGATTTATCAGCAATAAACCAGCCAGCC
GGAAGGGCCGAGCGCAGAAGTGGTCCTGCAACTTTATCCGCCTCCATCCAGTCTATTAATTGTTGCCGGG
AAGCTAGAGTAAGTAGTTCGCCAGTTAATAGTTTGCGCAACGTTGTTGCCATTGCTACAGGCATCGTGGT
GTCACGCTCGTCGTTTGGTATGGCTTCATTCAGCTCCGGTTCCCAACGATCAAGGCGAGTTACATGATCC
CCCATGTTGTGCAAAAAAGCGGTTAGCTCCTTCGGTCCTCCGATCGTTGTCAGAAGTAAGTTGGCCGCAG
TGTTATCACTCATGGTTATGGCAGCACTGCATAATTCTCTTACTGTCATGCCATCCGTAAGATGCTTTTC
TGTGACTGGTGAGTACTCAACCAAGTCATTCTGAGAATAGTGTATGCGGCGACCGAGTTGCTCTTGCCCG
GCGTCAATACGGGATAATACCGCGCCACATAGCAGAACTTTAAAAGTGCTCATCATTGGAAAACGTTCTT
CGGGGCGAAAACTCTCAAGGATCTTACCGCTGTTGAGATCCAGTTCGATGTAACCCACTCGTGCACCCAA
CTGATCTTCAGCATCTTTTACTTTCACCAGCGTTTCTGGGTGAGCAAAAACAGGAAGGCAAAATGCCGCA
AAAAAGGGAATAAGGGCGACACGGAAATGTTGAATACTCATACTCTTCCTTTTTCAATATTATTGAAGCA
TTTATCAGGGTTATTGTCTCATGAGCGGATACATATTTGAATGTATTTAGAAAAATAAACAAATAGGGGT
TCCGCGCACATTTCCCCGAAAAGTGCCACCTGACGTCTAAGAAACCATTATTATCATGACATTAACCTAT
AAAAATAGGCGTATCACGAGGCCCTTTCGTCTCGCGCGTTTCGGTGATGACGGTGAAAACCTCTGACACA
TGCAGCTCCCGGAGACGGTCACAGCTTGTCTGTAAGCGGATGCCGGGAGCAGACAAGCCCGTCAGGGCGC
GTCAGCGGGTGTTGGCGGGTGTCGGGGCTGGCTTAACTATGCGGCATCAGAGCAGATTGTACTGAGAGTG
CACCATATGCGGTGTGAAATACCGCACAGATGCGTAAGGAGAAAATACCGCATCAGGCGCCATTCGCCAT
TCAGGCTGCGCAACTGTTGGGAAGGGCGATCGGTGCGGGCCTCTTCGCTATTACGCCAGCTGGCGAAAGG
GGGATGTGCTGCAAGGCGATTAAGTTGGGTAACGCCAGGGTTTTCCCAGTCACGACGTTGTAAAACGACG
GCGCAAGGAATGGTGCATGCAAGGAGATGGCGCCCAACAGTCCCCCGGCCACGGGGCCTGCCACCATACC
CACGCCGAAACAAGCGCTCATGAGCCCGAAGTGGCGAGCCCGATCTTCCCCATCGGTGATGTCGGCGATA
TAGGCGCCAGCAACCGCACCTGTGGCGCCGGTGATGCCGGCCACGATGCGTCCGGCGTAGAGGCGATTAG
TCCAATTTGTTAAAGACAGGATATCAGTGGTCCAGGCTCTAGTTTTGACTCAACAATATCACCAGCTGAA
GCCTATAGAGTACGAGCCATAGATAAAATAAAAGATTTTATTTAGTCTCCAGAAAAAGGGGGGAATGAAA
GACCCCACCTGTAGGTTTGGCAAGCTAGCTTAAGTAACGCCATTTTGCAAGGCATGGAAAATACATAACT
GAGAATAGAGAAGTTCAGATCAAGGTTAGGAACAGAGAGACAGCAGAATATGGGCCAAACAGGATATCTG
TGGTAAGCAGTTCCTGCCCCGGCTCAGGGCCAAGAACAGATGGTCCCCAGATGCGGTCCCGCCCTCAGCA
GTTTCTAGAGAACCATCAGATGTTTCCAGGGTGCCCCAAGGACCTGAAATGACCCTGTGCCTTATTTGAA
CTAACCAATCAGTTCGCTTCTCGCTTCTGTTCGCGCGCTTCTGCTCCCCGAGCTCAATAAAAGAGCCCAC
AACCCCTCACTCGGCGCGCCAGTCCTCCGATAGACTGCGTCGCCCGGGTACCCGTATTCCCAATAAAGCC
TCTTGCTGTTTGCATCCGAATCGTGGACTCGCTGATCCTTGGGAGGGTCTCCTCAGATTGATTGACTGCC
CACCTCGGGGGTCTTTCATTTGGAGGTTCCACCGAGATTTGGAGACCCCTGCCCAGGGACCACCGACCCC
CCCGCCGGGAGGTAAGCTGGCCAGCGGTCGTTTCGTGTCTGTCTCTGTCTTTGTGCGTGTTTGTGCCGGC
ATCTAATGTTTGCGCCTGCGTCTGTACTAGTTAGCTAACTAGCTCTGTATCTGGCGGACCCGTGGTGGAA
CTGACGAGTTCTGAACACCCGGCCGCAACCCTGGGAGACGTCCCAGGGACTTTGGGGGCCGTTTTTGTGG
CCCGACCTGAGGAAGGGAGTCGATGTGGAATCCGACCCCGTCAGGATATGTGGTTCTGGTAGGAGACGAG
AACCTAAAACAGTTCCCGCCTCCGTCTGAATTTTTGCTTTCGGTTTGGAACCGAAGCCGCGCGTCTTGTC
TGCTGCAGCGCTGCAGCATCGTTCTGTGTTGTCTCTGTCTGACTGTGTTTCTGTATTTGTCTGAAAATTA
GGGCCAGACTGTTACCACTCCCTTAAGTTTGACCTTAGGTCACTGGAAAGATGTCGAGCGGATCGCTCAC
AACCAGTCGGTAGATGTCAAGAAGAGACGTTGGGTTACCTTCTGCTCTGCAGAATGGCCAACCTTTAACG
TCGGATGGCCGCGAGACGGCACCTTTAACCGAGACCTCATCACCCAGGTTAAGATCAAGGTCTTTTCACC
TGGCCCGCATGGACACCCAGACCAGGTCCCCTACATCGTGACCTGGGAAGCCTTGGCTTTTGACCCCCCT
CCCTGGGTCAAGCCCTTTGTACACCCTAAGCCTCCGCCTCCTCTTCCTCCATCCGCCCCGTCTCTCCCCC
TTGAACCTCCTCGTTCGACCCCGCCTCGATCCTCCCTTTATCCAGCCCTCACTCCTTCTCTAGGCGCCGG
AATTAGATCTATGCCCCTCAACGTGAACTTCACCAACAGGAACTATGACCTCGACTACGACTCCGTACAG
CCCTATTTCATCTGCGACGAGGAAGAGAATTTCTATCACCAGCAACAGCAGAGCGAGCTGCAGCCGCCCG
CGCCCAGTGAGGATATCTGGAAGAAATTCGAGCTGCTTCCCACCCCGCCCCTGTCCCCGAGCCGCCGCTC
CGGGCTCTGCTCTCCATCCTATGTTGCGGTCGCTACGTCCTTCTCCCCAAGGGAAGACGATGACGGCGGC
GGTGGCAACTTCTCCACCGCCGATCAGCTGGAGATGATGACCGAGTTACTTGGAGGAGACATGGTGAACC
AGAGCTTCATCTGCGATCCTGACGACGAGACCTTCATCAAGAACATCATCATCCAGGACTGTATGTGGAG
CGGTTTCTCAGCCGCTGCCAAGCTGGTCTCGGAGAAGCTGGCCTCCTACCAGGCTGCGCGCAAAGACAGC
ACCAGCCTGAGCCCCGCCCGCGGGCACAGCGTCTGCTCCACCTCCAGCCTGTACCTGCAGGACCTCACCG
CCGCCGCGTCCGAGTGCATTGACCCCTCAGTGGTCTTTCCCTACCCGCTCAACGACAGCAGCTCGCCCAA
ATCCTGTACCTCGTCCGATTCCACGGCCTTCTCTCCTTCCTCGGACTCGCTGCTGTCCTCCGAGTCCTCC
CCACGGGCCAGCCCTGAGCCCCTAGTGCTGCATGAGGAGACACCGCCCACCACCAGCAGCGACTCTGAAG
AAGAGCAAGAAGATGAGGAAGAAATTGATGTGGTGTCTGTGGAGAAGAGGCAAACCCCTGCCAAGAGGTC
GGAGTCGGGCTCATCTCCATCCCGAGGCCACAGCAAACCTCCGCACAGCCCACTGGTCCTCAAGAGGTGC
CACGTCTCCACTCACCAGCACAACTACGCCGCACCCCCCTCCACAAGGAAGGACTATCCAGCTGCCAAGA
GGGCCAAGTTGGACAGTGGCAGGGTCCTGAAGCAGATCAGCAACAACCGCAAGTGCTCCAGCCCCAGGTC
CTCAGACACGGAGGAAAACGACAAGAGGCGGACACACAACGTCTTGGAACGTCAGAGGAGGAACGAGCTG
AAGCGCAGCTTTTTTGCCCTGCGTGACCAGATCCCTGAATTGGAAAACAACGAAAAGGCCCCCAAGGTAG
TGATCCTCAAAAAAGCCACCGCCTACATCCTGTCCATTCAAGCAGACGAGCACAAGCTCACCTCTGAAAA
GGACTTATTGAGGAAACGACGAGAACAGTTGAAACACAAACTCGAACAGCTTCGAAACTCTGGTGCATAG
AATTCTACCGGGTAGGGGAGGCGCTTTTCCCAAGGCAGTCTGGAGCATGCGCTTTAGCAGCCCCGCTGGG
CACTTGGCGCTACACAAGTGGCCTCTGGCCTCGCACACATTCCACATCCACCGGTAGGCGCCAACCGGCT
CCGTTCTTTGGTGGCCCCTTCGCGCCACCTTCTACTCCTCCCCTAGTCAGGAAGTTCCCCCCCGCCCCGC
AGCTCGCGTCGTGCAGGACGTGACAAATGGAAGTAGCACGTCTCACTAGTCTCGTGCAGATGGACAGCAC
CGCTGAGCAATGGAAGCGGGTAGGCCTTTGGGGCAGCGGCCAATAGCAGCTTTGCTCCTTCGCTTTCTGG
GCTCAGAGGCTGGGAAGGGGTGGGTCCGGGGGCGGGCTCAGGGG
Features (pLannotate 1.2.2; 22 found; start..end, strand, type, name):
    136..735     +  CDS            PuroR: puromycin N-acetyltransferase; pac from Streptomyces alboniger; confers resistance to puromycin
    901..1363    +  misc_feature   IRES: internal ribosome entry site (IRES) of the encephalomyocarditis virus (EMCV)
   1377..2096    +  CDS            EGFP: the original enhanced GFP (Yang et al., 1996) mammalian codon-optimized
   2113..2139    +  misc_feature   MCS (fragment): pBluescript multiple cloning site
   2198..2712    +  LTR            3' LTR: 3' long terminal repeat from murine embryonic stem cell virus
   2874..2890    -  protein_bind   lac operator: The lac repressor binds to the lac operator to inhibit transcription in E. coli. This inhibition can be relieved by adding lactose or isopropyl-β-D-thiogalactopyranoside (IPTG). lac repressor encoded by lacI
   2898..2928    -  promoter       lac promoter: promoter for the E. coli lac operon
   2943..2964    -  protein_bind   CAP binding site: CAP binding activates transcription in the presence of cAMP. E. coli catabolite activator protein
   2977..3069    -  CDS            lacI (fragment): lac repressor; lacI; The lac repressor binds to the lac operator to inhibit transcription in E. coli. This inhibition can be relieved by adding lactose or isopropyl-β-D-thiogalactopyranoside (IPTG).
   3252..3840    -  rep_origin     ori: high-copy-number ColE1/pMB1/pBR322/pUC origin of replication
   4011..4871    -  CDS            AmpR: β-lactamase; bla; confers resistance to ampicillin, carbenicillin, and related antibiotics
   4872..4976    -  promoter       AmpR promoter: bla
   5071..5106    +  CDS            rop (fragment): Rop protein, which maintains plasmids at low copy number; rop
   5208..5307    +  misc_feature   bom (fragment): basis of mobility region from pBR322
   5313..5462    -  CDS            lacZα (fragment): LacZα fragment of β-galactosidase; lacZ fragment
   5462..5663    -  CDS            TcR (fragment): tetracycline efflux protein; tet; confers resistance to tetracycline
   5664..5762    +  CDS            env (fragment): murine leukemia virus gPr80 envelope polyprotein precursor; env; proteolytically cleaved into gp70SU and p15TM subunits
   5804..6320    +  LTR            5' LTR: 5' long terminal repeat from murine embryonic stem cell virus
   6384..6725    +  misc_feature   MESV Ψ: packaging signal of murine embryonic stem cell virus
   6792..7208    +  CDS            gag (truncated): truncated Moloney murine leukemia virus (MMLV) gag gene lacking the start codon
   7221..8537    +  CDS            Myc: MYC_MOUSE - Experimental evidence at protein level: Swiss-Prot protein existence level 1. Transcription factor that binds DNA in a non-specific manner, yet also specifically recognizes the core sequence 5'-CAC[GA]TG-3'. Activates the transcription of growth-related genes. Binds to the VEGFA promoter, promoting VEGFA production and subsequent sprouting angiogenesis. Regulator of somatic reprogramming, controls self-renewal of embryonic stem cells. Functions with TAF6L to activate target gene expression through RNA polymerase II pause release (PubMed:31005419). From Mus musculus (Mouse).
   8550..115     +  promoter       PGK promoter (across the origin): mouse phosphoglycerate kinase 1 promoter
