[The description below was written by a language model from this plasmid's Addgene catalogue record and pLannotate feature annotations shown in this document.]
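Description:
PIG-Myc is a gamma-retroviral mammalian expression plasmid built on the MSCV (murine stem cell virus) backbone in the "PIG" configuration (puromycin–IRES–GFP), carrying wild-type mouse Myc (c-Myc). It is propagated in E. coli through a high-copy ColE1/pUC-type origin with ampicillin selection from the β-lactamase gene. The remaining bacterial annotations (lac promoter/operator, and fragments of lacI, lacZα, rop, bom and TcR) are backbone remnants with no evident role in the construct's function. The catalogue lists a total size of 8,966 bp, while the sequenced record behind the feature table is 8,934 nt, a small discrepancy that the record does not explain.

The proviral region is bounded by the MESV/MSCV 5′ and 3′ LTRs. Downstream of the 5′ LTR lie the Ψ packaging signal and a truncated gag segment lacking its start codon, which together support efficient encapsidation of the genomic RNA when the plasmid is introduced into a packaging cell line that supplies gag-pol and env in trans. The approximately 1.3 kb Myc coding sequence, cloned between BglII and EcoRI sites, follows directly and is positioned to be transcribed from the 5′ LTR. No epitope tag on Myc is annotated. A separate internal cassette follows, in which the mouse PGK promoter drives a bicistronic transcript encoding puromycin N-acetyltransferase and, through an EMCV IRES, EGFP. GFP is therefore a co-expressed marker rather than a fusion to Myc, despite being listed under the tag fields. Transduced cells can be selected with puromycin and tracked or sorted by fluorescence. The construct is intended for stable retroviral overexpression of mouse Myc, and the associated work concerns MYC-driven progression of small cell lung cancer.
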