Addgene plasmid #177650: PIG-Myc
Purpose: Expression of wild-type mouse Myc
Depositing lab: Trudy Oliver. Depositing organization: University of Utah. Publication: MYC Drives Progression of Small Cell Lung Cancer to a Variant Neuroendocrine Subtype with Vulnerability to Aurora Kinase Inhibition. Mollaoglu G, Guthrie MR, Bohm S, Bragelmann J, Can I, Ballieu PM, Marx A, George J, Heinen C, Chalishazar MD, Cheng H, Ireland AS, Denning KE, Mukhopadhyay A, Vahrenkamp JM, Berrett KC, Mosbruger TL, Wang J, Kohan JL, Salama ME, Witt BL, Peifer M, Thomas RK, Gertz J, Johnson JE, Gazdar AF, Wechsler-Reya RJ, Sos ML, Oliver TG. Cancer Cell. 2017 Feb 13;31(2):270-285. doi: 10.1016/j.ccell.2016.12.005. Epub 2017 Jan 12. PubMed 28089889.
Backbone
  Vector backbone: MSCV
  Backbone manufacturer: Clontech
  Backbone size w/o insert (bp): 7657
  Total vector size (bp): 8966
  Vector type: Mammalian Expression, Retroviral
  Selectable markers: Puromycin ; GFP
Growth in bacteria
  Bacterial resistance: Ampicillin, 100 μg/mL
  Growth temperature: 37°C
  Growth strain: NEB Stable
  Copy number: High Copy
Gene/Insert
  Gene/Insert name: Myc (alt name: cMyc)
  Species: M. musculus (mouse)
  Insert size (bp): 1320
  GenBank ID: NM_001177352.1
  Entrez Gene: Myc (a.k.a. Myc2, Niard, Nird, bHLHe39)
  Tag / fusion protein: IRES (C terminal on backbone); GFP (C terminal on backbone)
  Cloning method: Restriction Enzyme; 5′ cloning site BglII (not destroyed); 3′ cloning site EcoRI (not destroyed)
  Sequencing primers: 5′ pBabe 5' CTTTATCCAGCCCTCAC; 3′ MSCV-rev CAGCGGGGCTGCTAAAGCGCATGC
Terms and licenses: Academic/Nonprofit Terms; Industry Terms: Not Available to Industry
How to cite: PIG-Myc was a gift from Trudy Oliver (Addgene plasmid # 177650 ; http://n2t.net/addgene:177650 ; RRID:Addgene_177650)
