>Addgene plasmid #177650 | PIG-Myc | depositor partial sequence | sequence record 344672 | pBabe 5'
ACTATGACCTCGACTACGACTCCGTACAGCCCTATTTCATCTGCGACGAGGAAGAGAATTTCTATCACCA
GCAACAGCAGAGCGAGCTGCAGCCGCCCGCGCCCAGTGAGGATATCTGGAAGAAATTCGAGCTGCTTCCC
ACCCCGCCCCTGTCCCCGAGCCGCCGCTCCGGGCTCTGCTCTCCATCCTATGTTGCGGTCGCTACGTCCT
TCTCCCCAAGGGAAGACGATGACGGCGGCGGTGGCAACTTCTCCACCGCCGATCAGCTGGAGATGATGAC
CGAGTTACTTGGAGGAGACATGGTGAACCAGAGCTTCATCTGCGATCCTGACGACGAGACCTTCATCAAG
AACATCATCATCCAGGACTGTATGTGGAGCGGTTTCTCAGCCGCTGCCAAGCTGGTCTCGGAGAAGCTGG
CCTCCTACCAGGCTGCGCGCAAAGACAGCACCAGCCTGAGCCCCGCCCGCGGGCACAGCGTCTGCTCCAC
CTCCAGCCTGTACCTGCAGGACCTCACCGCCGCCGCGTCCGAGTGCATTGACCCCTCAGTGGTCTTTCCC
TACCCGCTCAACGACAGCAGCTCGCCCAAATCCTGTACCTCGTCCGATTCCACGGGCCTTCTCTCCTTCC
TCGGACTCGCTGCTGTCCTCCGAGTCCTCCCCCACGGGCCAGCCCTGAGCCCCTAGTGCTGCATGAGGAG
AACACCGCCCACCACCAGCAGCGACTTCTGA
