>Addgene plasmid #177650 | PIG-Myc | depositor partial sequence | sequence record 344673 | MSCV rev
AGCGCCTCCCCTACCCGGTAGAATTCTATGCACCAGAGTTTCGAAGCTGTTCSAGTTTGTGTTTCAACTG
TTCTCGTCGTTTCCTCAATAAGTCCTTTTCAGAGGTGAGCTTGTGCTCGTCTGCTTGAATGGACAGGATG
TAGGCGGTGGCTTTTTTGAGGATCACTACCTTGGGGGCCTTTTCGTTGTTTTCCAATTCAGGGATCTGGT
CACGCAGGGCAAAAAAGCTGCGCTTCAGCTCGTTCCTCCTCTGACGTTCCAAGACGTTGTGTGTCCGCCT
CTTGTCGTTTTCCTCCGTGTCTGAGGACCTGGGGCTGGAGCACTTGCGGTTGTTGCTGATCTGCTTCAGG
ACCCTGCCACTGTCCAACTTGGCCCTCTTGGCAGCTGGATAGTCCTTCCTTGTGGAGGGGGGTGCGGCGT
AGTTGTGCTGGTGAGTGGAGACGTGGCACCTCTTGAGGACCAGTGGGCTGTGCGGAGGTTTGCTGTGGCC
TCGGGATGGAGATGAGCCCGACTCCGACCTCTTGGCAGGGGTTTGCCTCTTCTCCACAGACACCACATCA
ATTTCTTCCTCATCTTCTTGCTCTTCTTCAGAGTCGCTGCTGGTGGTGGGCGGTGTCTCCTCATGCAGCA
CTAGGGGCTCAGGGCTGGCCCGTGGGGAGGACTCGGAGGACAGCAGCGAGTCCGAGGAAGGAGAGAAGGC
CGTGGAATCGGACGAGGTACAGGATTTGGGCGAGCTGCTGTCGTTGAGCGGGTAGGGAAAGACCACTGAG
GGGTCAATGCACTCGGACGCGGCGGCGGTGAGGTCCTGCAGGTACAGGCTGGAGGTGGAGCAGACGCTGT
GCCCGCGGGCGGGGCTCAAGGCTGGTGCTGTCTTTGCGCG
