>Addgene plasmid #177650 | PIG-Myc | depositor partial sequence | sequence record 344674 | PGK
CGACTACCCCGCCACGCGCCACACCGTCGATCCGGACCGCCACATCGAGCGGGTCACCGAGCTGCAAGAA
CTCTTCCTCACGCGCGTCGGGCTCGACATCGGCAAGGTGTGGGTCGCGGACGACGGCGCCGCGGTGGCGG
TCTGGACCACGCCGGAGAGCGTCGAAGCGGGGGCGGTGTTCGCCGAGATCGGCCCGCGCATGGCCGAGTT
GAGCGGTTCCCGGCTGGCCGCGCAGCAACAGATGGAAGGCCTCCTGGCGCCGCACCGGCCCAAGGAGCCC
GCGTGGTTCCTGGCCACCGTCGGCGTCTCGCCCGACCACCAGGGCAAGGGTCTGGGCAGCGCCGTCGTGC
TCCCCGGAGTGGAGGCGGCCGAGCGCGCCGGGGTGCCCGCCTTCCTGGAGACCTCCGCGCCCCGCAACCT
CCCCTTCTACGAGCGGCTCGGCTTCACCGTCACCGCCGACGTCGAGGTGCCCGAAGGACCGCGCACCTGG
TGCATGACCCGCAAGCCCGGTGCCTGACGCCCGCCCCACGACCCGCAGCGCCCGACCGAAAGGAGCGCAC
GACCCCATGCATCCAATTCCGCCCCCCCCCCCCCTAACGTTACTGGCCGAAGCCGCTTGGAATAAGGCCG
GTGTGCGTTTGTCTATATGTTATTTTTCCACCATATTGCCGTCTTTTGGCAATGTGAGGGCCCGGAAACC
TGGCCCTGTCTTCTTGACGAGCATTCCTAGGGGTC
